>Addgene plasmid #63624 | pQE-WT-KIF-R5-KIKR | depositor full sequence | sequence record 106013 | full seq
CTCGAGAAATCATAAAAAATTTATTTGCTTTGTGAGCGGATAACAATTATAATAGATTCAATTGTGAGCG
GATAACAATTTCACACAGAATTCATTAAAGAGGAGAAATTAACTATGAGAGGATCGCATCACCATCACCA
TCACGGATCCAACACGATTAACATCGCTAAGAACGACTTCTCTGACATCGAACTGGCTGCTATCCCGTTC
AACACTCTGGCTGACCATTACGGTGAGCGTTTAGCTCGCGAACAGTTGGCCCTTGAGCATGAGTCTTACG
AGATGGGTGAAGCACGCTTCCGCAAGATGTTTGAGCGTCAACTTAAAGCTGGTGAGGTTGCGGATAACGC
TGCCGCCAAGCCTCTCATCACTACCCTACTCCCTAAGATGATTGCACGCATCAACGACTGGTTTGAGGAA
GTGAAAGCTAAGCGCGGCAAGCGCCCGACAGCCTTCCAGTTCCTGCAAGAAATCAAGCCGGAAGCCGTAG
CGTACATCACCATTAAGACCACTCTGGCTTGCCTAACCAGTGCTGACAATACAACCGTTCAGGCTGTAGC
AAGCGCAATCGGTCGGGCCATTGAGGACGAGGCTCGCTTCGGTCGTATCCGTGACCTTGAAGCTAAGCAC
TTCAAGAAAAACGTTGAGGAACAACTCAACAAGCGCGTAGGGCACGTCTACAAGAAAGCATTTATGCAAG
TTGTCGAGGCTGACATGCTCTCTAAGGGTCTACTCGGTGGCGAGGCGTGGTCTTCGTGGCATAAGGAAGA
CTCTATTCATGTAGGAGTACGCTGCATCGAGATGCTCATTGAGTCAACCGGAATGGTTAGCTTACACCGC
CAAAATGCTGGCGTAGTAGGTCAAGACTCTGAGACTATCGAACTCGCACCTGAATACGCTGAGGCTATCG
CAACCCGTGCAGGTGCGCTGGCTGGCATCTCTCCGATGTTCCAACCTTGCGTAGTTCCTCCTAAGCCGTG
GACTGGCATTACTGGTGGTGGCTATTGGGCTAACGGTCGTCGTCCTCTGGCGCTGGTGCGTACTCACAGT
AAGAAAGCACTGATGCGCTACGAAGACGTTTACATGCCTGAGGTGTACAAAGCGATTAACATTGCGCAAA
ACACCGCATGGAAAATCAACAAGAAAGTCCTAGCGGTCGCCAACGTAATCACCAAGTGGAAGCATTGTCC
GGTCGAGGACATCCCTGCGATTGAGCGTGAAGAACTCCCGATGAAACCGGAAGACATCGACATGAATCCT
GAGGCTCTCACCGCGTGGAAACGTGCTGCCGCTGCTGTGTACCGCAAGGACAAGGCTCGCAAGTCTCGCC
GTATCAGCCTTGAGTTCATGCTTGAGCAAGCCAATAAGTTTGCTAACCATAAGGCCATCTGGTTCCCTTA
CAACATGGACTGGCGCGGTCGTGTTTACGCTGTGTCAATGTTCAACCCGCAAGGTAACGATATGACCAAA
GGACTGCTTACGCTGGCGAAAGGTAAACCAATCGGTAAGGAAGGTTACTACTGGCTGAAAATCCACGGTG
CAAACTGTGCGGGTGTCGATAAGGTTCCGTTCCCTGAGCGCATCAAGTTCATTGAGGAAAACCACGAGAA
CATCATGGCTTGCGCTAAGTCTCCACTGGAGAACACTTGGTGGGCTGAGCAAGATTCTCCGTTCTGCTTC
CTTGCATTCTGCTTTGAGTACGCTGGGGTACAGCACCACGGCCTGAGCTATAACTGCTCCCTTCCGCTGG
CGTTTGACGGGTCTTGCTCTGGCATCCAGCACTTCTCCGCGATGCTCCGAGATGAGGTAGGTGGTCGCGC
GGTTAACTTGCTTCCTAGTGAAACCGTTCAGGACATCTACGGGATTGTTGCTAAGAAAGTCAACGAGATT
CTACAAGCAGACGCAATCAATGGGACCGATAACGAAGTAGTTACCGTGACCGATGAGAACACTGGTGAAA
TCTCTGAGAAAGTCAAGCTGGGCACTAAGGCACTGGCTGGTCAATGGCTGGCTTACGGTGTTACTCGCAG
TGTGACTAAGCGTTCAGTCATGACGCTGGCTTACGGGTCCAAAGAGTTCGGCTTCCGTCAACAAGTGCTG
GAAGATACCATTCAGCCAGCTATTGATTCCGGCAAGGGTCTGATGTTCACTCAGCCGAATCAGGCTGCTG
GATACATGGCTAAGCTGATTTGGGAATCTGTGAGCGTGACGGTGGTAGCTGCGGTTGAAGCAATGAACTG
GCTTAAGTCTGCTGCTAAGCTGCTGGCTGCTGAGGTCAAAGATAAGAAGACTGGAGAGATTCTTCGCAAG
CGTTGCGCTGTGCATTGGGTAACTCCTGATGGTTTCCCTGTGTGGCAGGAATACAAGAAGCCTATTAAAA
CGCGCTTGAACATAAAGTTCCTCGGTAGTTTCAACTTACAGCCTACCGTTAACACCAACAAAGATAGCGA
GATTGATGCACGCAAACAGGAGTCTGGTATCGCTCCTAACTTTGTACACAGCCAAGACGGTAGCCACCTT
CGTAAGACTGTAGTGTGGGCACACGAGAAGTACGGAATCGAATCTTTTGCACTGATTCACGACTCCTTCG
GTACCATTCCGGCTGACGCTGCGAACCTGTTCAAAGCAGTGCGCGAAACTATGGTTGACACATATGAGTC
TTGTGATGTACTGGCTGATTTCTACGACCAGTTCGCTGACCAGTTGCACGAGTCTCAATTGGACAAAATG
CCAGCACTTCCGGCTAAAGGTAACTTGAACCTCCGTGACATCTTAGAGTCGGACTTCGCGTTCGCGTAAA
AGCTTAATTAGCTGAGCTTGGACTCCTGTTGATAGATCCAGTAATGACCTCAGAACTCCATCTGGATTTG
TTCAGAACGCTCGGTTGCCGCCGGGCGTTTTTTATTGGTGAGAATCCAAGCTAGCTTGGCGAGATTTTCA
GGAGCTAAGGAAGCTAAAATGGAGAAAAAAATCACTGGATATACCACCGTTGATATATCCCAATGGCATC
GTAAAGAACATTTTGAGGCATTTCAGTCAGTTGCTCAATGTACCTATAACCAGACCGTTCAGCTGGATAT
TACGGCCTTTTTAAAGACCGTAAAGAAAAATAAGCACAAGTTTTATCCGGCCTTTATTCACATTCTTGCC
CGCCTGATGAATGCTCATCCGGAATTTCGTATGGCAATGAAAGACGGTGAGCTGGTGATATGGGATAGTG
TTCACCCTTGTTACACCGTTTTCCATGAGCAAACTGAAACGTTTTCATCGCTCTGGAGTGAATACCACGA
CGATTTCCGGCAGTTTCTACACATATATTCGCAAGATGTGGCGTGTTACGGTGAAAACCTGGCCTATTTC
CCTAAAGGGTTTATTGAGAATATGTTTTTCGTCTCAGCCAATCCCTGGGTGAGTTTCACCAGTTTTGATT
TAAACGTGGCCAATATGGACAACTTCTTCGCCCCCGTTTTCACCATGGGCAAATATTATACGCAAGGCGA
CAAGGTGCTGATGCCGCTGGCGATTCAGGTTCATCATGCCGTTTGTGATGGCTTCCATGTCGGCAGAATG
CTTAATGAATTACAACAGTACTGCGATGAGTGGCAGGGCGGGGCGTAATTTTTTTAAGGCAGTTATTGGT
GCCCTTAAACGCCTGGGGTAATGACTCTCTAGCTTGAGGCATCAAATAAAACGAAAGGCTCAGTCGAAAG
ACTGGGCCTTTCGTTTTATCTGTTGTTTGTCGGTGAACGCTCTCCTGAGTAGGACAAATCCGCCCTCTAG
ATTACGTGCAGTCGATGATAAGCTGTCAAACATGAGAATTGTGCCTAATGAGTGAGCTAACTTACATTAA
TTGCGTTGCGCTCACTGCCCGCTTTCCAGTCGGGAAACCTGTCGTGCCAGCTGCATTAATGAATCGGCCA
ACGCGCGGGGAGAGGCGGTTTGCGTATTGGGCGCCAGGGTGGTTTTTCTTTTCACCAGTGAGACGGGCAA
CAGCTGATTGCCCTTCACCGCCTGGCCCTGAGAGAGTTGCAGCAAGCGGTCCACGCTGGTTTGCCCCAGC
AGGCGAAAATCCTGTTTGATGGTGGTTAACGGCGGGATATAACATGAGCTGTCTTCGGTATCGTCGTATC
CCACTACCGAGATATCCGCACCAACGCGCAGCCCGGACTCGGTAATGGCGCGCATTGCGCCCAGCGCCAT
CTGATCGTTGGCAACCAGCATCGCAGTGGGAACGATGCCCTCATTCAGCATTTGCATGGTTTGTTGAAAA
CCGGACATGGCACTCCAGTCGCCTTCCCGTTCCGCTATCGGCTGAATTTGATTGCGAGTGAGATATTTAT
GCCAGCCAGCCAGACGCAGACGCGCCGAGACAGAACTTAATGGGCCCGCTAACAGCGCGATTTGCTGGTG
ACCCAATGCGACCAGATGCTCCACGCCCAGTCGCGTACCGTCTTCATGGGAGAAAATAATACTGTTGATG
GGTGTCTGGTCAGAGACATCAAGAAATAACGCCGGAACATTAGTGCAGGCAGCTTCCACAGCAATGGCAT
CCTGGTCATCCAGCGGATAGTTAATGATCAGCCCACTGACGCGTTGCGCGAGAAGATTGTGCACCGCCGC
TTTACAGGCTTCGACGCCGCTTCGTTCTACCATCGACACCACCACGCTGGCACCCAGTTGATCGGCGCGA
GATTTAATCGCCGCGACAATTTGCGACGGCGCGTGCAGGGCCAGACTGGAGGTGGCAACGCCAATCAGCA
ACGACTGTTTGCCCGCCAGTTGTTGTGCCACGCGGTTGGGAATGTAATTCAGCTCCGCCATCGCCGCTTC
CACTTTTTCCCGCGTTTTCGCAGAAACGTGGCTGGCCTGGTTCACCACGCGGGAAACGGTCTGATAAGAG
ACACCGGCATACTCTGCGACATCGTATAACGTTACTGGTTTCACATTCACCACCCTGAATTGACTCTCTT
CCGGGCGCTATCATGCCATACCGCGAAAGGTTTTGCACCATTCGATGGTGTCGGAATTTCGGGCAGCGTT
GGGTCCTGGCCACGGGTGCGCATGATCTAGAGCTGCCTCGCGCGTTTCGGTGATGACGGTGAAAACCTCT
GACACATGCAGCTCCCGGAGACGGTCACAGCTTGTCTGTAAGCGGATGCCGGGAGCAGACAAGCCCGTCA
GGGCGCGTCAGCGGGTGTTGGCGGGTGTCGGGGCGCAGCCATGACCCAGTCACGTAGCGATAGCGGAGTG
TATACTGGCTTAACTATGCGGCATCAGAGCAGATTGTACTGAGAGTGCACCATATGCGGTGTGAAATACC
GCACAGATGCGTAAGGAGAAAATACCGCATCAGGCGCTCTTCCGCTTCCTCGCTCACTGACTCGCTGCGC
TCGGTCGTTCGGCTGCGGCGAGCGGTATCAGCTCACTCAAAGGCGGTAATACGGTTATCCACAGAATCAG
GGGATAACGCAGGAAAGAACATGTGAGCAAAAGGCCAGCAAAAGGCCAGGAACCGTAAAAAGGCCGCGTT
GCTGGCGTTTTTCCATAGGCTCCGCCCCCCTGACGAGCATCACAAAAATCGACGCTCAAGTCAGAGGTGG
CGAAACCCGACAGGACTATAAAGATACCAGGCGTTTCCCCCTGGAAGCTCCCTCGTGCGCTCTCCTGTTC
CGACCCTGCCGCTTACCGGATACCTGTCCGCCTTTCTCCCTTCGGGAAGCGTGGCGCTTTCTCATAGCTC
ACGCTGTAGGTATCTCAGTTCGGTGTAGGTCGTTCGCTCCAAGCTGGGCTGTGTGCACGAACCCCCCGTT
CAGCCCGACCGCTGCGCCTTATCCGGTAACTATCGTCTTGAGTCCAACCCGGTAAGACACGACTTATCGC
CACTGGCAGCAGCCACTGGTAACAGGATTAGCAGAGCGAGGTATGTAGGCGGTGCTACAGAGTTCTTGAA
GTGGTGGCCTAACTACGGCTACACTAGAAGGACAGTATTTGGTATCTGCGCTCTGCTGAAGCCAGTTACC
TTCGGAAAAAGAGTTGGTAGCTCTTGATCCGGCAAACAAACCACCGCTGGTAGCGGTGGTTTTTTTGTTT
GCAAGCAGCAGATTACGCGCAGAAAAAAAGGATCTCAAGAAGATCCTTTGATCTTTTCTACGGGGTCTGA
CGCTCAGTGGAACGAAAACTCACGTTAAGGGATTTTGGTCATGGCGTTAAGGGATTTTGGTCATGAATTA
ATTCTTAGAAAAACTCATCGAGCATCAAATGAAACTGCAATTTATTCATATCAGGATTATCAATACCATA
TTTTTGAAAAAGCCGTTTCTGTAATGAAGGAGAAAACTCACCGAGGCAGTTCCATAGGATGGCAAGATCC
TGGTATCGGTCTGCGATTCCGACTCGTCCAACATCAATACAACCTATTAATTTCCCCTCGTCAAAAATAA
GGTTATCAAGTGAGAAATCACCATGAGTGACGACTGAATCCGGTGAGAATGGCAAAAGTTTATGCATTTC
TTTCCAGACTTGTTCAACAGGCCAGCCATTACGCTCGTCATCAAAATCACTCGCATCAACCAAACCGTTA
TTCATTCGTGATTGCGCCTGAGCGAGACGAAATACGCGATCGCTGTTAAAAGGACAATTACAAACAGGAA
TCGAATGCAACCGGCGCAGGAACACTGCCAGCGCATCAACAATATTTTCACCTGAATCAGGATATTCTTC
TAATACCTGGAATGCTGTTTTCCCGGGGATCGCAGTGGTGAGTAACCATGCATCATCAGGAGTACGGATA
AAATGCTTGATGGTCGGAAGAGGCATAAATTCCGTCAGCCAGTTTAGTCTGACCATCTCATCTGTAACAT
CATTGGCAACGCTACCTTTGCCATGTTTCAGAAACAACTCTGGCGCATCGGGCTTCCCATACAATCGATA
GATTGTCGCACCTGATTGCCCGACATTATCGCGAGCCCATTTATACCCATATAAATCAGCATCCATGTTG
GAATTTAATCGCGGCCTAGAGCAAGACGTTTCCCGTTGAATATGGCTCATAACACCCCTTGTATTACTGT
TTATGTAAGCAGACAGTTTTATTGTTCATGACCATGACATTAACCTATAAAAATAGGCGTATCACGAGGC
CCTTTCGTCTTCAC
Features (pLannotate 1.2.2; 16 found; start..end, strand, type, name):
     10..54      +  promoter       T5 promoter: bacteriophage T5 promoter for E. coli RNA polymerase, with embedded lac operator
     62..78      +  protein_bind   lac operator: The lac repressor binds to the lac operator to inhibit transcription in E. coli. This inhibition can be relieved by adding lactose or isopropyl-β-D-thiogalactopyranoside (IPTG). lac repressor encoded by lacI
    127..144     +  CDS            7xHis (fragment): 6xHis affinity tag
    151..2796    +  CDS            RPOL_BPT7: Experimental evidence at protein level: Swiss-Prot protein existence level 1. Highly processive DNA-dependent RNA polymerase that catalyzes the transcription of class II and class III viral genes. Recognizes a specific promoter sequence and enters first into an 'abortive phase' where very short transcripts are synthesized and released before proceeding to the processive transcription of long RNA chains. Unwinds the double-stranded DNA to expose the coding strand for templating. Participates in the initiation of viral DNA replication presumably by making primers accessible to the DNA polymerase
   2821..2915    +  terminator     lambda t0 terminator: transcription terminator from phage lambda
   2930..2958    +  promoter       cat promoter (fragment): promoter of the E. coli cat gene encoding chloramphenicol acetyltransferase
   2959..3615    +  CDS            cat: CAT_ECOLX - Experimental evidence at protein level: Swiss-Prot protein existence level 1. This enzyme is an effector of chloramphenicol resistance in bacteria. From Escherichia coli. This protein is used as a marker in many commonly used cloning vectors, such as pACYC184.
   3683..3769    +  terminator     rrnB T1 terminator: Escherichia coli rrnB; transcription terminator T1 from the E. coli rrnB gene
   3792..3809    -  promoter       tet promoter (fragment): E. coli promoter for tetracycline efflux protein gene
   3828..3849    -  protein_bind   CAP binding site: CAP binding activates transcription in the presence of cAMP. E. coli catabolite activator protein
   3862..4944    -  CDS            lacI: lac repressor; lacI; The lac repressor binds to the lac operator to inhibit transcription in E. coli. This inhibition can be relieved by adding lactose or isopropyl-β-D-thiogalactopyranoside (IPTG).
   4945..5022    -  promoter       lacIq promoter: lacI (mutant); In the lacIq allele, a single base change in the promoter boosts expression of the lacI gene about 10-fold.
   5071..5112    +  CDS            rop (fragment): Rop protein, which maintains plasmids at low copy number; rop
   5214..5354    +  misc_feature   bom: basis of mobility region from pBR322
   5540..6128    -  rep_origin     ori: high-copy-number ColE1/pMB1/pBR322/pUC origin of replication
   6235..7050    -  CDS            KanR: aminoglycoside phosphotransferase; aph(3')-Ia; confers resistance to kanamycin in bacteria or G418 (Geneticin®) in eukaryotes
