[The description below was written by a language model from this plasmid's Addgene catalogue record and pLannotate feature annotations shown in this document.]
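Description:
pQE-WT-KIF-R5-KIKR is a 7.2 kb bacterial expression plasmid built on a pQE backbone for producing an engineered bacteriophage T7 RNA polymerase in E. coli. It replicates from a high-copy ColE1/pMB1-type origin; a pBR322 bom region and only a fragment of rop are also annotated. It is selected with kanamycin through an aph(3')-Ia (KanR) gene. The feature table also shows a chloramphenicol acetyltransferase coding sequence preceded by a partial cat promoter and followed by the rrnB T1 terminator. This is an element commonly carried in pQE vectors, but chloramphenicol is not listed as a selection for this plasmid.

The payload is the T7 RNA polymerase open reading frame, fused at its N-terminus to a polyhistidine affinity tag that allows nickel-affinity purification. It is driven by the phage T5 promoter, which is recognised by the host E. coli RNA polymerase and controlled by lac operator sequences. Transcription ends at the lambda t0 terminator. The plasmid supplies its own lac repressor from a lacI gene under the strengthened lacIq promoter, so expression stays repressed until it is induced with IPTG or lactose.

The polymerase carries seven substitutions, Q744K, L749I, M750K, Q754S, R756N, I761V and H772R, which together define the KIF-R5-KIKR variant. According to the associated publication title, it belongs to a panel of orthogonal T7 RNA polymerase variants obtained by directed evolution for use in in vivo or in vitro synthetic circuits. The record does not state which promoter sequence this variant recognises. The plasmid can be used to express the mutant enzyme in cells or to purify it for in vitro transcription.
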