Addgene plasmid #63624: pQE-WT-KIF-R5-KIKR
Purpose: KIF-R5-KIKR RNAP mutant
Depositing lab: Andrew Ellington. Depositing organization: University of Texas at Austin. Publication: Directed Evolution of a Panel of Orthogonal T7 RNA Polymerase Variants for in Vivo or in Vitro Synthetic Circuitry. Meyer AJ, Ellefson JW, Ellington AD. ACS Synth Biol. 2014 Oct 7. 10.1021/sb500299c PubMed 25279711.
Backbone
  Vector backbone: pQE
Growth in bacteria
  Bacterial resistance: Kanamycin, 50 μg/mL
  Growth temperature: 37°C
  Growth strain: DH10B
  Copy number: High Copy
Gene/Insert
  Gene/Insert name: KIF-R5-KIKR RNAP
  Species: T7 bacteriophage
  Mutation: Q744K, L749I, M750K, Q754S, R756N, I761V, H772R
  GenBank ID: NC_001604.1 NC_001604.1
  Promoter: T5/Lac
  Cloning method: Gibson Cloning
  Sequencing primers: 5′ TTGTGAGCGGATAACAATT
Terms and licenses: Academic/Nonprofit Terms; Industry Terms
How to cite: pQE-WT-KIF-R5-KIKR was a gift from Andrew Ellington (Addgene plasmid # 63624 ; http://n2t.net/addgene:63624 ; RRID:Addgene_63624)
