>Addgene plasmid #63624 | pQE-WT-KIF-R5-KIKR | addgene partial sequence | sequence record 109470 | pENTR-R 5'-ATGGCTCATAACACCCCTTG-3'
TTGTTCATGACCATGACATTAACCTATAAAAATAGGCGTATCACGAGGCCCTTTCGTCTTCACCTCGAGA
AATCATAAAAAATTTATTTGCTTTGTGAGCGGATAACAATTATAATAGATTCAATTGTGAGCGGATAACA
ATTTCACACAGAATTCATTAAAGAGGAGAAATTAACTATGAGAGGATCGCATCACCATCACCATCACGGA
TCCAACACGATTAACATCGCTAAGAACGACTTCTCTGACATCGAACTGGCTGCTATCCCGTTCAACACTC
TGGCTGACCATTACGGTGAGCGTTTAGCTCGCGAACAGTTGGCCCTTGAGCATGAGTCTTACGAGATGGG
TGAAGCACGCTTCCGCAAGATGTTTGAGCGTCAACTTAAAGCTGGTGAGGTTGCGGATAACGCTGCCGCC
AAGCCTCTCATCACTACCCTACTCCCTAAGATGATTGCACGCATCAACGACTGGTTTGAGGAAGTGAAAG
CTAAGCGCGGCAAGCGCCCGACAGCCTTCCAGTTCCTGCAAGAAATCAAGCCGGAAGCCGTAGCGTACAT
CACCATTAAGACCACTCTGGCTTGCCTAACCAGTGCTGACAATACAACCGTTCAGGCTGTAGCAAGCGCA
ATCGGTCGGGCCATTGAGGACGAGGCTCGCTTCGGTCGTATCCGTGACCTTGAAGCTAAGCACTTCAAGA
AAAACGTTGAGGAACAACTCAACAAGCGCGTAGGGCACGTCTACAAGAAAGCATTTATGCAAGTTGTCGA
GGCTGACATGCTCTCTAAGGGTCTACTCGGTGGCGAGGCGTGGTCTTCGTGGCATAAGGAAGACTCTATT
CATGTAGGAGTACGCTGCATCGAGATGCTCATTGAGTCA
