>Addgene plasmid #63624 | pQE-WT-KIF-R5-KIKR | addgene partial sequence | sequence record 109633 | T0term-R 5'-GCGGCAACCGAGCGTTC-3'
CTGGATCTATCAACAGGAGTCCAAGCTCAGCTAATTAAGCTTTTACGCGAACGCGAAGTCCGACTCTAAG
ATGTCACGGAGGTTCAAGTTACCTTTAGCCGGAAGTGCTGGCATTTTGTCCAATTGAGACTCGTGCAACT
GGTCAGCGAACTGGTCGTAGAAATCAGCCAGTACATCACAAGACTCATATGTGTCAACCATAGTTTCGCG
CACTGCTTTGAACAGGTTCGCAGCGTCAGCCGGAATGGTACCGAAGGAGTCGTGAATCAGTGCAAAAGAT
TCGATTCCGTACTTCTCGTGTGCCCACACTACAGTCTTACGAAGGTGGCTACCGTCTTGGCTGTGTACAA
AGTTAGGAGCGATACCAGACTCCTGTTTGCGTGCATCAATCTCGCTATCTTTGTTGGTGTTAACGGTAGG
CTGTAAGTTGAAACTACCGAGGAACTTTATGTTCAAGCGCGTTTTAATAGGCTTCTTGTATTCCTGCCAC
ACAGGGAAACCATCAGGAGTTACCCAATGCACAGCGCAACGCTTGCGAAGAATCTCTCCAGTCTTCTTAT
CTTTGACCTCAGCAGCCAGCAGCTTAGCAGCAGACTTAAGCCAGTTCATTGCTTCAACCGCAGCTACCAC
CGTCACGCTCACAGATTCCCAAATCAGCTTAGCCATGTATCCAGCAGCCTGATTCGGCTGAGTGAACATC
AGACCCTTGCCGGAATCAATAGCTGGCTGAATGGTATCTTCCAGCACTTGTTGACGGAAGCCGAACTCTT
TGGACCCGTAAGCCAGCGTCATGACTGAACGCTTAGTCACACTGCGAGTAACACCGTAAGCCAGCCATTG
ACCAGCCAGTGCCTTAGTGCCCAGCTTGACTT
